Features (pLannotate 1.2.2; 7 found; start..end, strand, type, name):
    110..214     +  promoter       AmpR promoter: bla
    205..285     -  CDS            int (fragment): INT2_ECOLX - Protein inferred from homology: Swiss-Prot protein existence level 3. Putative integrase believed to be involved in the insertion of antibiotic resistance genes into plasmids and transposons. From Escherichia coli.
    371..427     +  CDS            GmR (fragment): gentamycin acetyltransferase; aacC1; confers resistance to gentamycin
    434..1222    +  CDS            aadA: S3AD_ECOLX - Experimental evidence at protein level: Swiss-Prot protein existence level 1. Mediates bacterial resistance to the antibiotics streptomycin and spectinomycin. From Escherichia coli.
   1396..1984    +  rep_origin     ori: high-copy-number ColE1/pMB1/pBR322/pUC origin of replication
   2167..2216    +  CDS            lacI (fragment): lac repressor; lacI; The lac repressor binds to the lac operator to inhibit transcription in E. coli. This inhibition can be relieved by adding lactose or isopropyl-β-D-thiogalactopyranoside (IPTG).
   2312..2491    +  promoter       NOS promoter: nopaline synthase promoter
>Addgene plasmid | pICH42211 | analyzer sequence | sequence record 75012
GTGGCTCTTCAGTGGACGAAAGGGCCTCGTGATACGCCTATTTTTATAGGTTAATGTCATGATAATAATG
GTTTCTTAGACGTCAGGTGGCACTTTTCGGGGAAATGTGCGCGGAACCCCTATTTGTTTATTTTTCTAAA
TACATTCAAATATGTATCCGCTCATGAGACAATAACCCTGATAAATGCTTCAATAATATTGAAAAAGGAA
GAGTATGCGCTCACGCAACTGGTCCAGAACCTTGACCGAACGCAGCGGTGGTAACGGCGCAGTGGCGGTT
TTCATGGCTTGTTATGACTGTTTTTTTGGGGTACAGTCTATGCCTCGGGCATCCAAGCAGCAAGCGCGTT
ACGCCGTGGGTCGATGTTTGATGTTATGGAGCAGCAACGATGTTACGCAGCAGGGCAGTCGCCCTAAAAC
AAAGTTAAACATCATGAGGGAAGCGGTGATCGCCGAAGTATCGACTCAACTATCAGAGGTAGTTGGCGTC
ATCGAGCGCCATCTCGAACCGACGTTGCTGGCCGTACATTTGTACGGCTCCGCAGTGGATGGCGGCCTGA
AGCCACACAGCGATATTGATTTGCTGGTTACGGTGACCGTAAGGCTTGATGAAACAACGCGGCGAGCTTT
GATCAACGACCTTTTGGAAACTTCGGCTTCCCCTGGAGAGAGCGAGATTCTCCGCGCTGTAGAAGTCACC
ATTGTTGTGCACGACGACATCATTCCGTGGCGTTATCCAGCTAAGCGCGAACTGCAATTTGGAGAATGGC
AGCGCAATGACATTCTTGCAGGTATCTTCGAGCCAGCCACGATCGACATTGATCTGGCTATCTTGCTGAC
AAAAGCAAGAGAACATAGCGTTGCCTTGGTAGGTCCAGCGGCGGAGGAACTCTTTGATCCGGTTCCTGAA
CAGGATCTATTTGAGGCGCTAAATGAAACCTTAACGCTATGGAACTCGCCGCCCGACTGGGCTGGCGATG
AGCGAAATGTAGTGCTTACGTTGTCCCGCATTTGGTACAGCGCAGTAACCGGCAAAATCGCGCCGAAGGA
TGTCGCTGCCGACTGGGCAATGGAGCGCCTGCCGGCCCAGTATCAGCCCGTCATACTTGAAGCTAGACAG
GCTTATCTTGGACAAGAAGAAGATCGCTTGGCCTCGCGCGCAGATCAGTTGGAAGAATTTGTCCATTACG
TAAAAGGCGAGATCACCAAGGTAGTCGGCAAATAACTGTCAGACCAAGTTTACTCATATATACTTTAGAT
TGATTTAAAACTTCATTTTTAATTTAAAAGGATCTAGGTGAAGATCCTTTTTGATAATCTCATGACCAAA
ATCCCTTAACGTGAGTTTTCGTTCCACTGAGCGTCAGACCCCGTAGAAAAGATCAAAGGATCTTCTTGAG
ATCCTTTTTTTCTGCGCGTAATCTGCTGCTTGCAAACAAAAAAACCACCGCTACCAGCGGTGGTTTGTTT
GCCGGATCAAGAGCTACCAACTCTTTTTCCGAAGGTAACTGGCTTCAGCAGAGCGCAGATACCAAATACT
GTCCTTCTAGTGTAGCCGTAGTTAGGCCACCACTTCAAGAACTCTGTAGCACCGCCTACATACCTCGCTC
TGCTAATCCTGTTACCAGTGGCTGCTGCCAGTGGCGATAAGTCGTGTCTTACCGGGTTGGACTCAAGACG
ATAGTTACCGGATAAGGCGCAGCGGTCGGGCTGAACGGGGGGTTCGTGCACACAGCCCAGCTTGGAGCGA
ACGACCTACACCGAACTGAGATACCTACAGCGTGAGCTATGAGAAAGCGCCACGCTTCCCGAAGGGAGAA
AGGCGGACAGGTATCCGGTAAGCGGCAGGGTCGGAACAGGAGAGCGCACGAGGGAGCTTCCAGGGGGAAA
CGCCTGGTATCTTTATAGTCCTGTCGGGTTTCGCCACCTCTGACTTGAGCGTCGATTTTTGTGATGCTCG
TCAGGGGGGCGGAGCCTATGGAAAAACGCCAGCAACGCGGCCTTTTTACGGTTCCTGGCCTTTTGCTGGC
CTTTTGCTCACATGTTCTTTCCTGCGTTATCCCCTGATTCTGTGGATAACCGTATTACCGCCTTTGAGTG
AGCTGATACCGCTCGCCGCAGCCGAACGACCGAGCGCAGCGAGTCAGTGAGCGAGGAAGCGGAAGAGCGC
CCAATACGCAAACCGCCTCTCCCCGCGCGTTGGCCGATTCATTAATCACTCTGTGGTCTCAGGAGAGCGG
AGAATTAAGGGAGTCACGTTATGACCCCCGCCGATGACGCGGGACAAGCCGTTTTACGTTTGGAACTGAC
AGAACCGCAACGTTGAAGGAGCCACTCAGCCGCGGGTTTCTGGAGTTTAATGAGCTAAGCACATACGTCA
GAAACCATTATTGCGCGTTCAAAAGTCGCCTAAGGTCACTATCAGCTAGCAAATATTTCTTGTCAAAAAT
GCTCCACTGACGTTCCATAAATTCCCCTCGGTATCCAATTAGAGTCTCATATTCACTCTCATACTTGAGA
CCACGAA
